>Addgene plasmid #100086 | Ezh2[FL]-dCas9 | addgene full sequence | sequence record 197550 | Addgene NGS Result
GACATTGATTATTGACTAGTTATTAATAGTAATCAATTACGGGGTCATTAGTTCATAGCCCATATATGGA
GTTCCGCGTTACATAACTTACGGTAAATGGCCCGCCTGGCTGACCGCCCAACGACCCCCGCCCATTGACG
TCAATAATGACGTATGTTCCCATAGTAACGCCAATAGGGACTTTCCATTGACGTCAATGGGTGGAGTATT
TACGGTAAACTGCCCACTTGGCAGTACATCAAGTGTATCATATGCCAAGTACGCCCCCTATTGACGTCAA
TGACGGTAAATGGCCCGCCTGGCATTATGCCCAGTACATGACCTTATGGGACTTTCCTACTTGGCAGTAC
ATCTACGTATTAGTCATCGCTATTACCATGGTGATGCGGTTTTGGCAGTACATCAATGGGCGTGGATAGC
GGTTTGACTCACGGGGATTTCCAAGTCTCCACCCCATTGACGTCAATGGGAGTTTGTTTTGGCACCAAAA
TCAACGGGACTTTCCAAAATGTCGTAACAACTCCGCCCCATTGACGCAAATGGGCGGTAGGCGTGTACGG
TGGGAGGTCTATATAAGCAGAGCTCGTTTAGTGAACCGTCAGATCGCCTGGAGACGCCATCCACGCTGTT
TTGACCTCCATAGAAGACACCGGGACCGATCCAGCCTCCGGACTCTAGAGGATCGAACCCTTGCCACCAT
GCCCAAGAAGAAGAGGAAGGTGGGAGGCTCCGGAGGAAGCGACTATAAGGACCACGACGGAGACTACAAG
GATCATGATATTGATTACAAAGACGATGACGATAAGGGTGGCGGGTCCGGCGGTGGATCCGGTACCATGG
GCCAGACTGGGAAGAAATCTGAGAAGGGACCGGTTTGTTGGCGGAAGCGTGTAAAATCAGAGTACATGAG
ACTGAGACAGCTCAAGAGGTTCAGAAGAGCTGATGAAGTAAAGACTATGTTTAGTTCCAATCGTCAGAAA
ATTTTGGAAAGAACTGAAACCTTAAACCAAGAGTGGAAGCAGCGGAGGATACAGCCTGTGCACATCATGA
CTTCTGTGAGCTCATTGCGCGGGACTAGGGAGTGTTCAGTCACCAGTGACTTGGATTTTCCAGCACAAGT
CATCCCGTTAAAGACCCTGAATGCAGTCGCCTCGGTGCCTATAATGTACTCTTGGTCGCCCTTACAACAG
AATTTTATGGTGGAAGACGAAACTGTTTTACATAACATTCCTTATATGGGGGATGAAGTTCTGGATCAGG
ATGGCACTTTCATTGAAGAACTAATAAAAAATTATGATGGAAAAGTGCATGGTGACAGAGAATGTGGATT
TATAAATGATGAAATTTTTGTGGAGTTGGTAAATGCTCTTGGTCAATATAATGATGATGATGATGACGAT
GATGGAGATGATCCAGATGAAAGAGAAGAAAAACAGAAAGATCTAGAGGATAATCGAGATGATAAAGAAA
CTTGCCCACCTCGGAAATTTCCTGCTGATAAAATATTTGAAGCCATTTCCTCAATGTTTCCAGATAAGGG
CACCGCAGAAGAACTGAAAGAAAAATATAAAGAACTCACGGAGCAGCAGCTCCCAGGTGCTCTGCCTCCT
GAATGTACTCCAAACATCGATGGACCAAATGCCAAATCTGTTCAGAGGGAGCAAAGCTTGCATTCATTTC
ATACGCTCTTCTGTCGACGATGTTTTAAGTATGACTGCTTCCTACATCCCTTCCATGCAACACCCAACAC
ATATAAGAGGAAGAACACAGAAACAGCTTTGGACAACAAGCCTTGTGGACCACAGTGTTACCAGCATCTG
GAGGGAGCTAAGGAGTTTGCTGCTGCTCTTACTGCTGAGCGTATAAAGACACCACCTAAACGCCCAGGGG
GCCGCAGAAGAGGAAGACTTCCGAATAACAGTAGCAGACCCAGCACCCCCACCATCAGTGTGCTGGAGTC
AAAGGATACAGACAGTGACAGAGAAGCAGGGACTGAAACTGGGGGAGAGAACAATGATAAAGAAGAAGAA
GAGAAAAAAGATGAGACGTCCAGCTCCTCTGAAGCAAATTCTCGGTGTCAAACACCAATAAAGATGAAGC
CAAATATTGAACCTCCTGAGAATGTGGAGTGGAGTGGTGCTGAAGCCTCCATGTTTAGAGTCCTCATTGG
TACTTACTACGATAACTTTTGTGCCATTGCTAGGCTAATTGGGACCAAAACATGTAGACAGGTGTATGAG
TTTAGAGTCAAGGAGTCCAGTATCATAGCACCTGTTCCCACTGAGGATGTAGACACTCCTCCAAGAAAGA
AGAAAAGGAAACATCGGTTGTGGGCTGCACACTGCAGAAAGATACAACTGAAAAAGGACGGCTCCTCTAA
CCATGTTTACAACTATCAACCCTGTGACCATCCACGGCAGCCTTGTGACAGTTCGTGCCCTTGTGTGATA
GCACAAAATTTTTGTGAAAAGTTTTGTCAATGTAGTTCAGAGTGTCAAAACCGCTTTCCTGGATGTCGGT
GCAAAGCACAATGCAACACCAAACAGTGTCCATGCTACCTGGCTGTCCGAGAGTGTGACCCTGACCTCTG
TCTCACGTGTGGAGCTGCTGACCATTGGGACAGTAAAAATGTATCCTGTAAGAACTGTAGCATTCAGCGG
GGCTCTAAAAAGCACTTACTGCTGGCACCGTCTGATGTGGCAGGCTGGGGCATCTTTATCAAAGATCCTG
TACAGAAAAATGAATTCATCTCAGAATACTGTGGGGAGATTATTTCTCAGGATGAAGCAGACAGAAGAGG
AAAAGTGTATGACAAATACATGTGCAGCTTTCTGTTCAACTTGAACAATGATTTTGTGGTGGATGCAACC
CGAAAGGGCAACAAAATTCGTTTTGCTAATCATTCAGTAAATCCAAACTGCTATGCAAAAGTTATGATGG
TTAATGGTGACCACAGGATAGGCATCTTTGCTAAGAGGGCTATCCAGACTGGTGAAGAGTTGTTTTTTGA
TTACAGATACAGCCAGGCTGATGCCCTGAAGTATGTGGGCATCGAACGAGAAATGGAAATCCCTAGTACC
GGAGGGAGTGGTGGAAGCGGCGGTTCTGGTGGCTCAGGCGGCAGCGGCCGGCCAATGGACAAGAAGTACT
CCATTGGGCTCGCTATCGGCACAAACAGCGTCGGCTGGGCCGTCATTACGGACGAGTACAAGGTGCCGAG
CAAAAAATTCAAAGTTCTGGGCAATACCGATCGCCACAGCATAAAGAAGAACCTCATTGGCGCCCTCCTG
TTCGACTCCGGGGAGACGGCCGAAGCCACGCGGCTCAAAAGAACAGCACGGCGCAGATATACCCGCAGAA
AGAATCGGATCTGCTACCTGCAGGAGATCTTTAGTAATGAGATGGCTAAGGTGGATGACTCTTTCTTCCA
TAGGCTGGAGGAGTCCTTTTTGGTGGAGGAGGATAAAAAGCACGAGCGCCACCCAATCTTTGGCAATATC
GTGGACGAGGTGGCGTACCATGAAAAGTACCCAACCATATATCATCTGAGGAAGAAGCTTGTAGACAGTA
CTGATAAGGCTGACTTGCGGTTGATCTATCTCGCGCTGGCGCATATGATCAAATTTCGGGGACACTTCCT
CATCGAGGGGGACCTGAACCCAGACAACAGCGATGTCGACAAACTCTTTATCCAACTGGTTCAGACTTAC
AATCAGCTTTTCGAAGAGAACCCGATCAACGCATCCGGAGTTGACGCCAAAGCAATCCTGAGCGCTAGGC
TGTCCAAATCCCGGCGGCTCGAAAACCTCATCGCACAGCTCCCTGGGGAGAAGAAGAACGGCCTGTTTGG
TAATCTTATCGCCCTGTCACTCGGGCTGACCCCCAACTTTAAATCTAACTTCGACCTGGCCGAAGATGCC
AAGCTTCAACTGAGCAAAGACACCTACGATGATGATCTCGACAATCTGCTGGCCCAGATCGGCGACCAGT
ACGCAGACCTTTTTTTGGCGGCAAAGAACCTGTCAGACGCCATTCTGCTGAGTGATATTCTGCGAGTGAA
CACGGAGATCACCAAAGCTCCGCTGAGCGCTAGTATGATCAAGCGCTATGATGAGCACCACCAAGACTTG
ACTTTGCTGAAGGCCCTTGTCAGACAGCAACTGCCTGAGAAGTACAAGGAAATTTTCTTCGATCAGTCTA
AAAATGGCTACGCCGGATACATTGACGGCGGAGCAAGCCAGGAGGAATTTTACAAATTTATTAAGCCCAT
CTTGGAAAAAATGGACGGCACCGAGGAGCTGCTGGTAAAGCTTAACAGAGAAGATCTGTTGCGCAAACAG
CGCACTTTCGACAATGGAAGCATCCCCCACCAGATTCACCTGGGCGAACTGCACGCTATCCTCAGGCGGC
AAGAGGATTTCTACCCCTTTTTGAAAGATAACAGGGAAAAGATTGAGAAAATCCTCACATTTCGGATACC
CTACTATGTAGGCCCCCTCGCCCGGGGAAATTCCAGATTCGCGTGGATGACTCGCAAATCAGAAGAGACC
ATCACTCCCTGGAACTTCGAGGAAGTCGTGGATAAGGGGGCCTCTGCCCAGTCCTTCATCGAAAGGATGA
CTAACTTTGATAAAAATCTGCCTAACGAAAAGGTGCTTCCTAAACACTCTCTGCTGTACGAGTACTTCAC
AGTTTATAACGAGCTCACCAAGGTCAAATACGTCACAGAAGGGATGAGAAAGCCAGCATTCCTGTCTGGA
GAGCAGAAGAAAGCTATCGTGGACCTCCTCTTCAAGACGAACCGGAAAGTTACCGTGAAACAGCTCAAAG
AAGACTATTTCAAAAAGATTGAATGTTTCGACTCTGTTGAAATCAGCGGAGTGGAGGATCGCTTCAACGC
ATCCCTGGGAACGTATCACGATCTCCTGAAAATCATTAAAGACAAGGACTTCCTGGACAATGAGGAGAAC
GAGGACATTCTTGAGGACATTGTCCTCACCCTTACGTTGTTTGAAGATAGGGAGATGATTGAAGAACGCT
TGAAAACTTACGCTCATCTCTTCGACGACAAAGTCATGAAACAGCTCAAGAGGCGCCGATATACAGGATG
GGGGCGGCTGTCAAGAAAACTGATCAATGGGATCCGAGACAAGCAGAGTGGAAAGACAATCCTGGATTTT
CTTAAGTCCGATGGATTTGCCAACAGGAACTTCATGCAGTTGATCCATGATGACTCTCTCACCTTTAAGG
AGGACATCCAGAAAGCACAAGTTTCTGGCCAGGGGGACAGTCTTCACGAGCACATCGCTAATCTTGCAGG
TAGCCCAGCTATCAAAAAGGGAATACTGCAGACCGTTAAGGTCGTGGATGAACTCGTCAAAGTAATGGGA
AGGCATAAGCCCGAGAATATCGTTATCGAGATGGCCCGAGAGAACCAAACTACCCAGAAGGGACAGAAGA
ACAGTAGGGAAAGGATGAAGAGGATTGAAGAGGGTATAAAAGAACTGGGGTCCCAAATCCTTAAGGAACA
CCCAGTTGAAAACACCCAGCTTCAGAATGAGAAGCTCTACCTGTACTACCTGCAGAACGGCAGGGACATG
TACGTGGATCAGGAACTGGACATCAATCGGCTCTCCGACTACGACGTGGATGCTATCGTGCCCCAGTCTT
TTCTCAAAGATGATTCTATTGATAATAAAGTGTTGACAAGATCCGATAAAAATAGAGGGAAGAGTGATAA
CGTCCCCTCAGAAGAAGTTGTCAAGAAAATGAAAAATTATTGGCGGCAGCTGCTGAACGCCAAACTGATC
ACACAACGGAAGTTCGATAATCTGACTAAGGCTGAACGAGGTGGCCTGTCTGAGTTGGATAAAGCCGGCT
TCATCAAAAGGCAGCTTGTTGAGACACGCCAGATCACCAAGCACGTGGCCCAAATTCTCGATTCACGCAT
GAACACCAAGTACGATGAAAATGACAAACTGATTCGAGAGGTGAAAGTTATTACTCTGAAGTCTAAGCTG
GTCTCAGATTTCAGAAAGGACTTTCAGTTTTATAAGGTGAGAGAGATCAACAATTACCACCATGCGCATG
ATGCCTACCTGAATGCAGTGGTAGGCACTGCACTTATCAAAAAATATCCCAAGCTTGAATCTGAATTTGT
TTACGGAGACTATAAAGTGTACGATGTTAGGAAAATGATCGCAAAGTCTGAGCAGGAAATAGGCAAGGCC
ACCGCTAAGTACTTCTTTTACAGCAATATTATGAATTTTTTCAAGACCGAGATTACACTGGCCAATGGAG
AGATTCGGAAGCGACCACTTATCGAAACAAACGGAGAAACAGGAGAAATCGTGTGGGACAAGGGTAGGGA
TTTCGCGACAGTCCGGAAGGTCCTGTCCATGCCGCAGGTGAACATCGTTAAAAAGACCGAAGTACAGACC
GGAGGCTTCTCCAAGGAAAGTATCCTCCCGAAAAGGAACAGCGACAAGCTGATCGCACGCAAAAAAGATT
GGGACCCCAAGAAATACGGCGGATTCGATTCTCCTACAGTCGCTTACAGTGTACTGGTTGTGGCCAAAGT
GGAGAAAGGGAAGTCTAAAAAACTCAAAAGCGTCAAGGAACTGCTGGGCATCACAATCATGGAGCGATCA
AGCTTCGAAAAAAACCCCATCGACTTTCTCGAGGCGAAAGGATATAAAGAGGTCAAAAAAGACCTCATCA
TTAAGCTTCCCAAGTACTCTCTCTTTGAGCTTGAAAACGGCCGGAAACGAATGCTCGCTAGTGCGGGCGA
GCTGCAGAAAGGTAACGAGCTGGCACTGCCCTCTAAATACGTTAATTTCTTGTATCTGGCCAGCCACTAT
GAAAAGCTCAAAGGGTCTCCCGAAGATAATGAGCAGAAGCAGCTGTTCGTGGAACAACACAAACACTACC
TTGATGAGATCATCGAGCAAATAAGCGAATTCTCCAAAAGAGTGATCCTCGCCGACGCTAACCTCGATAA
GGTGCTTTCTGCTTACAATAAGCACAGGGATAAGCCCATCAGGGAGCAGGCAGAAAACATTATCCACTTG
TTTACTCTGACCAACTTGGGCGCGCCTGCAGCCTTCAAGTACTTCGACACCACCATAGACAGAAAGCGGT
ACACCTCTACAAAGGAGGTCCTGGACGCCACACTGATTCATCAGTCAATTACGGGGCTCTATGAAACAAG
AATCGACCTCTCTCAGCTCGGTGGAGACGGTGGTAGTGGAGGTTCAGGAGGATCCGGGGGGAGCGGAGGG
AGCGCTAGCGGTGGAGGCTCCGGAGGTGGATCTAAAAGGCCGGCGGCCACGAAAAAGGCCGGTCAGGCAA
AAAAGAAAAAGGGTGGTAGTGGAAGCGGAGCTACTAACTTCAGCCTGCTGAAGCAGGCTGGAGACGTGGA
GGAGAACCCTGGACCTGCGGCCGCATGAAAGGGTTCGATCCCTACCGGTTAGTAATGAGTTTAAACGGGG
GAGGCTAACTGAAACACGGAAGGAGACAATACCGGAAGGAACCCGCGCTATGACGGCAATAAAAAGACAG
AATAAAACGCACGGGTGTTGGGTCGTTTGTTCATAAACGCGGGGTTCGGTCCCAGGGCTGGCACTCTGTC
GATACCCCACCGAGACCCCATTGGGGCCAATACGCCCGCGTTTCTTCCTTTTCCCCACCCCACCCCCCAA
GTTCGGGTGAAGGCCCAGGGCTCGCAGCCAACGTCGGGGCGGCAGGCCCTGCCATAGCAGATCTGCGCAG
CTGGGGCTCTAGGGGGTATCCCC
[124 nt withheld, positions 7794-7917]
C
[91 nt withheld, positions 7919-8009]
A
[49 nt withheld, positions 8011-8059]
CCTTTGACGTTGGAGTCCACGTTCTTT
[37 nt withheld, positions 8087-8123]
ACCCTATCTCGGTCTATTCTTTTGATTTATAAGGGATTTTGCCGATTTCGGCCTATTGGTTAAAAAATGA
GCTGATTTAACAAAAATTTAACGCGAATTAATTCTGTGGAATGTGTGTCAGTTAGGGTGTGGAAAGTCCC
CAGGCTCCCCAGCAGGCAGAAGTATGCAAAGCATGCATCTCAATTAGTCAGCAACCAGGTGTGGAAAGTC
CCCAGGCTCCCCAGCAGGCAGAAGTATGCAAAGCATGCATCTCAATTAGTCAGCAACCATAGTCCCGCCC
CTAACTCCGCCCATCCCGCCCCTAACTCCGCCCAGTTCCGCCCATTCTCCGCCCCATGGCTGACTAATTT
TTTTTATTTATGCAGAGGCCGAGGCCGCCTCTGCCTCTGAGCTATTCCAGAAGTAGTGAGGAGGCTTTTT
TGGAGGCCTAGGCTTTTGCAAAAAGCTCCCGGGAGCTTGTATATCCATTTTCGGATCTGATCAAGAGACA
GGATGAGGATCGTTTCGCATGATTGAACAAGATGGATTGCACGCAGGTTCTCCGGCCGCTTGGGTGGAGA
GGCTATTCGGCTATGACTGGGCACAACAGACAATCGGCTGCTCTGATGCCGCCGTGTTCCGGCTGTCAGC
GCAGGGGCGCCCGGTTCTTTTTGTCAAGACCGACCTGTCCGGTGCCCTGAATGAACTGCAGGACGAGGCA
GCGCGGCTATCGTGGCTGGCCACGACGGGCGTTCCTTGCGCAGCTGTGCTCGACGTTGTCACTGAAGCGG
GAAGGGACTGGCTGCTATTGGGCGAAGTGCCGGGGCAGGATCTCCTGTCATCTCACCTTGCTCCTGCCGA
GAAAGTATCCATCATGGCTGATGCAATGCGGCGGCTGCATACGCTTGATCCGGCTACCTGCCCATTCGAC
CACCAAGCGAAACATCGCATCGAGCGAGCACGTACTCGGATGGAAGCCGGTCTTGTCGATCAGGATGATC
TGGACGAAGAGCATCAGGGGCTCGCGCCAGCCGAACTGTTCGCCAGGCTCAAGGCGCGCATGCCCGACGG
CGAGGATCTCGTCGTGACCCATGGCGATGCCTGCTTGCCGAATATCATGGTGGAAAATGGCCGCTTTTCT
GGATTCATCGACTGTGGCCGGCTGGGTGTGGCGGACCGCTATCAGGACATAGCGTTGGCTACCCGTGATA
TTGCTGAAGAGCTTGGCGGCGAATGGGCTGACCGCTTCCTCGTGCTTTACGGTATCGCCGCTCCCGATTC
GCAGCGCATCGCCTTCTATCGCCTTCTTGACGAGTTCTTCTGAGCGGGACTCTGGGGTTCGCGAAATGAC
CGACCAAGCGACGCCCAACCTGCCATCACGAGATTTCGATTCCACCGCCGCCTTCTATGAAAGGTTGGGC
TTCGGAATCGTTTTCCGGGACGCCGGCTGGATGATCCTCCAGCGCGGGGATCTCATGCTGGAGTTCTTCG
CCCACCCCAACTTGTTTATTGCAGCTTATAATGGTTACAAATAAAGCAATAGCATCACAAATTTCACAAA
TAAAGCATTTTTTTCACTGCATTCTAGTTGTGGTTTGTCCAAACTCATCAATGTATCTTATCATGTCTGT
ATACCGTCGACCTCTAGCTAGAGCTTGGCGTAATCATGGTCATAGCTGTTTCCTGTGTGAAATTGTTATC
CGCTCACAATTCCACACAACATACGAGCCGGAAGCATAAAGTGTAAAGCCTGGGGTGCCTAATGAGTGAG
CTAACTCACATTAATTGCGTTGCGCTCACTGCCCGCTTTCCAGTCGGGAAACCTGTCGTGCCAGCTGCAT
TAATGAATCGGCCAACGCGCGGGGAGAGGCGGTTTGCGTATTGGGCGCTCTTCCGCTTCCTCGCTCACTG
ACTCGCTGCGCTCGGTCGTTCGGCTGCGGCGAGCGGTATCAGCTCACTCAAAGGCGGTAATACGGTTATC
CACAGAATCAGGGGATAACGCAGGAAAGAACATGTGAGCAAAAGGCCAGCAAAAGGCCAGGAACCGTAAA
AAGGCCGCGTTGCTGGCGTTTTTCCATAGGCTCCGCCCCCCTGACGAGCATCACAAAAATCGACGCTCAA
GTCAGAGGTGGCGAAACCCGACAGGACTATAAAGATACCAGGCGTTTCCCCCTGGAAGCTCCCTCGTGCG
CTCTCCTGTTCCGACCCTGCCGCTTACCGGATACCTGTCCGCCTTTCTCCCTTCGGGAAGCGTGGCGCTT
TCTCATAGCTCACGCTGTAGGTATCTCAGTTCGGTGTAGGTCGTTCGCTCCAAGCTGGGCTGTGTGCACG
AACCCCCCGTTCAGCCCGACCGCTGCGCCTTATCCGGTAACTATCGTCTTGAGTCCAACCCGGTAAGACA
CGACTTATCGCCACTGGCAGCAGCCACTGGTAACAGGATTAGCAGAGCGAGGTATGTAGGCGGTGCTACA
GAGTTCTTGAAGTGGTGGCCTAACTACGGCTACACTAGAAGAACAGTATTTGGTATCTGCGCTCTGCTGA
AGCCAGTTACCTTCGGAAAAAGAGTTGGTAGCTCTTGATCCGGCAAACAAACCACCGCTGGTAGCGGTGG
TTTTTTTGTTTGCAAGCAGCAGATTACGCGCAGAAAAAAAGGATCTCAAGAAGATCCTTTGATCTTTTCT
ACGGGGTCTGACGCTCAGTGGAACGAAAACTCACGTTAAGGGATTTTGGTCATGAGATTATCAAAAAGGA
TCTTCACCTAGATCCTTTTAAATTAAAAATGAAGTTTTAAATCAATCTAAAGTATATATGAGTAAACTTG
GTCTGACAGTTACCAATGCTTAATCAGTGAGGCACCTATCTCAGCGATCTGTCTATTTCGTTCATCCATA
GTTGCCTGACTCCCCGTCGTGTAGATAACTACGATACGGGAGGGCTTACCATCTGGCCCCAGTGCTGCAA
TGATACCGCGAGACCCACGCTCACCGGCTCCAGATTTATCAGCAATAAACCAGCCAGCCGGAAGGGCCGA
GCGCAGAAGTGGTCCTGCAACTTTATCCGCCTCCATCCAGTCTATTAATTGTTGCCGGGAAGCTAGAGTA
AGTAGTTCGCCAGTTAATAGTTTGCGCAACGTTGTTGCCATTGCTACAGGCATCGTGGTGTCACGCTCGT
CGTTTGGTATGGCTTCATTCAGCTCCGGTTCCCAACGATCAAGGCGAGTTACATGATCCCCCATGTTGTG
CAAAAAAGCGGTTAGCTCCTTCGGTCCTCCGATCGTTGTCAGAAGTAAGTTGGCCGCAGTGTTATCACTC
ATGGTTATGGCAGCACTGCATAATTCTCTTACTGTCATGCCATCCGTAAGATGCTTTTCTGTGACTGGTG
AGTACTCAACCAAGTCATTCTGAGAATAGTGTATGCGGCGACCGAGTTGCTCTTGCCCGGCGTCAATACG
GGATAATACCGCGCCACATAGCAGAACTTTAAAAGTGCTCATCATTGGAAAACGTTCTTCGGGGCGAAAA
CTCTCAAGGATCTTACCGCTGTTGAGATCCAGTTCGATGTAACCCACTCGTGCACCCAACTGATCTTCAG
CATCTTTTACTTTCACCAGCGTTTCTGGGTGAGCAAAAACAGGAAGGCAAAATGCCGCAAAAAAGGGAAT
AAGGGCGACACGGAAATGTTGAATACTCATACTCTTCCTTTTTCAATATTATTGAAGCATTTATCAGGGT
TATTGTCTCATGAGCGGATACATATTTGAATGTATTTAGAAAAATAAACAAATAGGGGTTCCGCGCACAT
TTCCCCGAAAAGTGCCACCTGACGTCGACGGATCGGGAGATCTCCCGATCCCCTATGGTGCACTCTCAGT
ACAATCTGCTCTGATGCCGCATAGTTAAGCCAGTATCTGCTCCCTGCTTGTGTGTTGGAGGTCGCTGAGT
AGTGCGCGAGCAAAATTTAAGCTACAACAAGGCAAGGCTTGACCGACAATTGCATGAAGAATCTGCTTAG
GGTTAGGCGTTTTGCGCTGCTTCGCGATGTACGGGCCAGATATACGCGTT
Features (pLannotate 1.2.2; 19 found; start..end, strand, type, name):
      1..380     +  enhancer       CMV enhancer: human cytomegalovirus immediate early enhancer
    381..584     +  promoter       CMV promoter: human cytomegalovirus (CMV) immediate early promoter
    837..3074    +  CDS            Ezh2: EZH2_MOUSE - Also known as Enx1h. Experimental evidence at protein level: Swiss-Prot protein existence level 1. Polycomb group (PcG) protein. Catalytic subunit of the PRC2/EED-EZH2 complex, which methylates (H3K9me) and 'Lys-27' (H3K27me) of histone H3, leading to transcriptional repression of the affected target gene. Able to mono-, di- and trimethylate 'Lys-27' of histone H3 to form H3K27me1, H3K27me2 and H3K27me3, respectively. Displays a preference for substrates with less methylation, loses activity when progressively more methyl groups are incorporated into H3K27, H3K27me0 > H3K27me1 > H
   3135..7238    +  CDS            Cas9: Cas9 (Csn1) endonuclease from the Streptococcus pyogenes Type II CRISPR/Cas system generates RNA-guided double strand breaks in DNA
   7314..7361    +  CDS            nucleoplasmin NLS: bipartite nuclear localization signal from nucleoplasmin
   7544..7592    +  polyA_signal   HSV TK poly(A) signal: herpes simplex virus thymidine kinase polyadenylation signal (Cole and Stacy, 1985)
   7794..8222    +  rep_origin     f1 ori (sequence partly withheld): f1 bacteriophage origin of replication; arrow indicates direction of (+) strand synthesis
   8236..8565    +  promoter       SV40 promoter: SV40 enhancer and early promoter
   8632..9423    +  CDS            neo: KKA2_KLEPN - Also known as kan, nptII. Experimental evidence at protein level: Swiss-Prot protein existence level 1. Resistance to kanamycin, neomycin, paromomycin, ribostamycin, butirosin and gentamicin B. From Klebsiella pneumoniae.
   9449..9607    +  CDS            ble (fragment): BLE_KLEPN - Experimental evidence at protein level: Swiss-Prot protein existence level 1. Binding protein with a strong affinity to the bleomycin family of antibiotics. Binds to CL990; an antimitotic-antibiotic compound. From Klebsiella pneumoniae.
   9602..9723    +  polyA_signal   SV40 poly(A) signal: SV40 polyadenylation signal
   9794..9816    -  protein_bind   lac operator (fragment): The lac repressor binds to the lac operator to inhibit transcription in E. coli. This inhibition can be relieved by adding lactose or isopropyl-β-D-thiogalactopyranoside (IPTG). lac repressor encoded by lacI
   9820..9850    -  promoter       lac promoter: promoter for the E. coli lac operon
   9865..9886    -  protein_bind   CAP binding site: CAP binding activates transcription in the presence of cAMP. E. coli catabolite activator protein
   9899..9991    -  CDS            lacI (fragment): lac repressor; lacI; The lac repressor binds to the lac operator to inhibit transcription in E. coli. This inhibition can be relieved by adding lactose or isopropyl-β-D-thiogalactopyranoside (IPTG).
  10174..10762   -  rep_origin     ori: high-copy-number ColE1/pMB1/pBR322/pUC origin of replication
  10933..11793   -  CDS            AmpR: β-lactamase; bla; confers resistance to ampicillin, carbenicillin, and related antibiotics
  11794..11898   -  promoter       AmpR promoter: bla
  11957..12009   -  misc_feature   bom (fragment): basis of mobility region from pBR322
