[The description below was written by a language model from this plasmid's Addgene catalogue record and pLannotate feature annotations shown in this document.]
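Description:
Ezh2[FL]-dCas9 is a 12.2 kb mammalian expression plasmid for CRISPR-based epigenome editing, built by Gibson assembly in the pcDNA3.3-TOPO backbone. It is maintained in E. coli at high copy through a ColE1/pUC-type origin with ampicillin selection from the β-lactamase gene, and it also carries an f1 phage origin. For mammalian cells, an SV40 early promoter drives a neomycin phosphotransferase cassette ending in an SV40 polyadenylation signal, allowing G418 selection of transfected cells. Short lac promoter/operator, lacI, ble and bom fragments detected in the sequence are backbone remnants with no evident role in the design.

The payload is a single open reading frame driven by the human CMV immediate-early enhancer and promoter and terminated by the HSV thymidine kinase poly(A) signal. According to the catalogue entry, the encoded protein is arranged as 3xFLAG-NLS-Ezh2[FL]-dCas9-NLS. The feature table confirms full-length mouse Ezh2 (about 2.2 kb) placed upstream of the Streptococcus pyogenes Cas9 coding sequence, followed by a bipartite nucleoplasmin NLS. The N-terminal FLAG tag and first NLS were not annotated individually, and the annotation tool labels the nuclease simply as Cas9, so its catalytically dead status rests on the depositor's description.

Ezh2 is the catalytic subunit of Polycomb repressive complex 2, which methylates histone H3 at lysine 27. Tethering it to dCas9 lets a co-delivered guide RNA, which is not encoded on this plasmid, recruit the methyltransferase to a chosen genomic locus without cutting DNA. The associated study used such fusions to test whether targeted deposition of histone methylation is sufficient to repress target genes.
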