Addgene plasmid #100086: Ezh2[FL]-dCas9
Purpose: Full-length [FL] mouse Ezh2 fused to N-terminus of dCas9; pCDNA3 vector backbone, mammalian expression
Depositing lab: David Segal. Publication: dCas9-based epigenome editing suggests acquisition of histone methylation is not sufficient for target gene repression. O'Geen H, Ren C, Nicolet CM, Perez AA, Halmai J, Le VM, Mackay JP, Farnham PJ, Segal DJ. Nucleic Acids Res. 2017 Sep 29;45(17):9901-9916. doi: 10.1093/nar/gkx578. PubMed 28973434.
Backbone
  Vector backbone: pcDNA3.3-TOPO
  Backbone manufacturer: ThermoFisher
  Backbone size w/o insert (bp): 5407
  Total vector size (bp): 12163
  Vector type: Mammalian Expression, CRISPR
  Selectable markers: Neomycin (select with G418)
Growth in bacteria
  Bacterial resistance: Ampicillin, 100 μg/mL
  Growth temperature: 37°C
  Growth strain: DH5alpha
  Copy number: High Copy
Gene/Insert
  Gene/Insert name: 14056 (alt name: KMT6)
  Species: M. musculus (mouse)
  Insert size (bp): 2235
  Entrez Gene: Ezh2 (a.k.a. Enx-1, Enx1h, KMT6, mKIAA4065)
  Promoter: CMV
  Tag / fusion protein: 3XFLag-NLS-Ezh2[FL]-dCas9-NLS
  Cloning method: Gibson Cloning
  Sequencing primers: 5′ CMV-F; 3′ polyA TK R
Terms and licenses: Academic/Nonprofit Terms; Industry Terms: Not Available to Industry
How to cite: Ezh2[FL]-dCas9 was a gift from David Segal (Addgene plasmid # 100086 ; http://n2t.net/addgene:100086 ; RRID:Addgene_100086)
